Addgene plasmid #61727: mCherry-Parkin-IRES-zeo
Purpose: Expression of human Parkin fused to mCherry
Depositing lab: Douglas Green & Stephen Tait. Depositing organization: University of Glasgow. Publication: Widespread mitochondrial depletion via mitophagy does not compromise necroptosis. Tait SW, Oberst A, Quarato G, Milasta S, Haller M, Wang R, Karvela M, Ichim G, Yatim N, Albert ML, Kidd G, Wakefield R, Frase S, Krautwald S, Linkermann A, Green DR. Cell Rep. 2013 Nov 27;5(4):878-85. doi: 10.1016/j.celrep.2013.10.034. Epub 2013 Nov 21. PubMed 24268776.
Backbone
  Vector backbone: LZRS
  Vector type: Mammalian Expression
  Selectable markers: Zeocin
Growth in bacteria
  Bacterial resistance: Ampicillin, 100 μg/mL
  Growth temperature: 30°C
  Growth strain: Stbl2
  Growth instructions: Slow growing. May need additional incubation time.
  Copy number: Unknown
Gene/Insert
  Gene/Insert name: Parkin (alt name: Park 2)
  Species: H. sapiens (human)
  GenBank ID: NM_004562
  Entrez Gene: PRKN (a.k.a. AR-JP, LPRS2, PARK2, PDJ)
  Tag / fusion protein: mCherry (N terminal on insert)
  Cloning method: Restriction Enzyme; 5′ cloning site BamHI (unknown if destroyed); 3′ cloning site EcoRI (unknown if destroyed)
  Sequencing primers: 5′ mCherry Forward; 3′ pCDH-Rev
Terms and licenses: Academic/Nonprofit Terms; Industry Terms: Not Available to Industry
Depositor comments: Dr. Richard Youle provided mCherry-Parkin (Addgene Plasmid 23956).
How to cite: mCherry-Parkin-IRES-zeo was a gift from Douglas Green & Stephen Tait (Addgene plasmid # 61727 ; http://n2t.net/addgene:61727 ; RRID:Addgene_61727)
