[The description below was written by a language model from this plasmid's Addgene catalogue record and pLannotate feature annotations shown in this document.]
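Description:
mCherry-Parkin-IRES-zeo is a roughly 15 kb Moloney murine leukemia virus (MMLV)-based retroviral expression plasmid built on the LZRS backbone, catalogued as a mammalian expression vector for human Parkin (PRKN/PARK2) fused at its N terminus to the red fluorescent protein mCherry. Between the two MMLV long terminal repeats lie the Ψ packaging signal, a truncated gag segment lacking its start codon, and a pol fragment carrying the splice acceptor, followed by the mCherry coding sequence joined through a short multiple-cloning-site remnant to the Parkin open reading frame. No separate internal promoter is annotated, so transcription presumably comes from the 5′ LTR. Downstream, an EMCV IRES allows translation of the Sh ble gene (BleoR) from the same transcript, so Zeocin resistance is coupled to expression of the fusion protein in transduced cells.

Outside the proviral region, the backbone carries Epstein-Barr virus EBNA1 and oriP, which support episomal maintenance of the plasmid in suitable packaging cells, together with a PGK promoter-driven puromycin resistance cassette ending in an SV40 polyadenylation signal, which can be used to select cells retaining the episome. In bacteria, the plasmid replicates from a ColE1/pMB1-type origin accompanied by rop and bom elements and is selected with ampicillin. The two sequence records agree on this layout. They differ in length by about 300 nt, and the shorter one shows EBNA1 as two fragments and a shorter oriP annotation, a difference confined to those EBV elements. The associated publication concerns mitochondrial depletion by mitophagy, consistent with using this construct to generate cells stably expressing trackable Parkin, an E3 ubiquitin ligase.
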