Features (pLannotate 1.2.2; 27 found; start..end, strand, type, name):
    535..892     +  misc_feature   MMLV Ψ: packaging signal of Moloney murine leukemia virus (MMLV)
    957..1373    +  CDS            gag (truncated): truncated Moloney murine leukemia virus (MMLV) gag gene lacking the start codon
   1383..1757    +  misc_feature   pol region: Moloney murine leukemia virus (MMLV) pol region containing the splice acceptor site
   1781..2488    +  CDS            mCherry: mCherry is a basic (constitutively fluorescent) red fluorescent protein published in 2004, derived from Discosoma sp.. It is reported to be a very rapidly-maturing monomer with low acid sensitivity.
   2489..2516    +  misc_feature   MCS (fragment): multiple cloning site
   2516..3910    +  CDS            PRKN: PRKN_HUMAN - Also known as PARK2. Experimental evidence at protein level: Swiss-Prot protein existence level 1. Functions within a multiprotein E3 ubiquitin ligase complex, catalyzing the covalent attachment of ubiquitin moieties onto substrate proteins (PubMed:10888878, PubMed:10973942, PubMed:11431533, PubMed:12150907, PubMed:12628165, PubMed:15105460, PubMed:16135753, PubMed:21376232, PubMed:21532592, PubMed:23754282, PubMed:23620051, PubMed:24660806, PubMed:24751536, PubMed:32047033, PubMed:29311685, PubMed:22396657). Substrates include SYT11 and VDAC1 (PubMed:32047033, PubMed:29311685). O
   4088..4550    +  misc_feature   IRES: internal ribosome entry site (IRES) of the encephalomyocarditis virus (EMCV)
   4564..4938    +  CDS            BleoR: antibiotic-binding protein; Sh ble from Streptoalloteichus hindustanus; confers resistance to bleomycin, phleomycin, and Zeocin™
   5039..5160    +  LTR            3' LTR (ΔU3) (fragment): self-inactivating 3' long terminal repeat (LTR) from Moloney murine leukemia virus
   5161..5630    +  LTR            LTR: long terminal repeat from Moloney murine leukemia virus
   5744..5854    -  CDS            mbeC (fragment): MBEC_ECOLX - Experimental evidence at protein level: Swiss-Prot protein existence level 1. Required for efficient mobilization of ColE1 plasmid and is thus essential to promote the specific transfer of the plasmid during conjugation. Probably functions by inducing DNA bending, helping the MbeA relaxase to melt the DNA around the nic site and cleave the phosphodiester bond. Binds specifically double-stranded DNA (dsDNA) containing the ColE1 oriT but does not recognize the inverted repeat (IR). From Escherichia coli.
   5895..6086    +  CDS            rop: Rop protein, which maintains plasmids at low copy number; rop
   6188..6328    +  misc_feature   bom: basis of mobility region from pBR322
   6514..7102    -  rep_origin     ori: high-copy-number ColE1/pMB1/pBR322/pUC origin of replication
   7225..7359    -  polyA_signal   SV40 poly(A) signal: SV40 polyadenylation signal
   7382..7465    -  CDS            large T antigen (fragment): large T antigen from SV40 (simian virus 40)
   7474..7539    -  CDS            dmpM (fragment): DMPM_STRAD - Protein inferred from homology: Swiss-Prot protein existence level 3. From Streptomyces alboniger.
   7589..8188    -  CDS            PuroR: puromycin N-acetyltransferase; pac from Streptomyces alboniger; confers resistance to puromycin
   8271..8770    -  promoter       PGK promoter: mouse phosphoglycerate kinase 1 promoter
   8791..8814    +  promoter       tet promoter (fragment): E. coli promoter for tetracycline efflux protein gene
   8817..9161    +  CDS            BRRF2_EBVB9 (fragment): Protein inferred from homology: Swiss-Prot protein existence level 3. From Epstein-Barr virus (strain B95-8) (HHV-4) (Human herpesvirus 4).
   9199..11124   +  CDS            EBNA1: Epstein-Barr nuclear antigen 1, also known as EBNA-1 crucial for latent viral infection, and for episomal amplification of vectors containing the oriP origin (Okita et al., 2013)
  11207..11425   +  CDS            gL (fragment): GL_EBVB9 - Experimental evidence at protein level: Swiss-Prot protein existence level 1. The heterodimer glycoprotein H-glycoprotein L is required for the fusion of viral and plasma membranes leading to virus entry into the host cell. Acts as a functional inhibitor of gH and maintains gH in an inhibited form. Upon binding to host integrins, gL dissociates from gH leading to activation of the viral fusion glycoproteins gB and gH. Fusion of EBV with B-lymphocytes requires the additional receptor- binding protein gp42, which forms a complex with gH/gL. The heterodimer gH/gL targets also host EPHA
  11538..13039   +  rep_origin     oriP (fragment): Epstein-Barr virus oriP replication origin (Yates et al., 2000)
  13533..14393   -  CDS            AmpR: β-lactamase; bla; confers resistance to ampicillin, carbenicillin, and related antibiotics
  14394..14498   -  promoter       AmpR promoter: bla
  14915..472     +  LTR            LTR (across the origin): long terminal repeat from Moloney murine leukemia virus
>Addgene plasmid #61727 | mCherry-Parkin-IRES-zeo | addgene full sequence | sequence record 493219 | Addgene Long Read Sequencing Result
CTGAATATGGGCCAAACAGGATATCTGTGGTAAGCAGTTCCTGCCCCGGCTCAGGGCCAAGAACAGATGG
AACAGCTGAATATGGGCCAAACAGGATATCTGTGGTAAGCAGTTCCTGCCCCGGCTCAGGGCCAAGAACA
GATGGTCCCCAGATGCGGTCCAGCCCTCAGCAGTTTCTAGAGAACCATCAGATGTTTCCAGGGTGCCCCA
AGGACCTGAAATGACCCTGTGCCTTATTTGAACTAACCAATCAGTTCGCTTCTCGCTTCTGTTCGCGCGC
TTCTGCTCCCCGAGCTCAATAAAAGAGCCCACAACCCCTCACTCGGCGCGCCAGTCCTCCGATTGACTGA
GTCGCCCGGGTACCCGTGTATCCAATAAACCCTCTTGCAGTTGCATCCGACTTGTGGTCTCGCTGTTCCT
TGGGAGGGTCTCCTCTGAGTGATTGACTACCCGTCAGCGGGGGTCTTTCATTTGGGGGCTCGTCCGGGAT
CGGGAGACCCCTGCCCAGGGACCACCGACCCACCACCGGGAGGTAAGCTGGCCAGCAACTTATCTGTGTC
TGTCCGATTGTCTAGTGTCTATGACTGATTTTATGCGCCTGCGTCGGTACTAGTTAGCTAACTAGCTCTG
TATCTGGCGGACCCGTGGTGGAACTGACGAGTTCGGAACACCCGGCCGCAACCCTGGGAGACGTCCCAGG
GACTTCGGGGGCCGTTTTTGTGGCCCGACCTGAGTCCAAAAATCCCGATCGTTTTGGACTCTTTGGTGCA
CCCCCCTTAGAGGAGGGATATGTGGTTCTGGTAGGAGACGAGAACCTAAAACAGTTCCCGCCTCCGTCTG
AATTTTTGCTTTCGGTTTGGGACCGAAGCCGCGCCGCGCGTCTTGTCTGCTGCAGCATCGTTCTGTGTTG
TCTCTGTCTGACTGTGTTTCTGTATTTGTCTGAAAATATGGGCCCGGGCCAGACTGTTACCACTCCCTTA
AGTTTGACCTTAGGTCACTGGAAAGATGTCGAGCGGATCGCTCACAACCAGTCGGTAGATGTCAAGAAGA
GACGTTGGGTTACCTTCTGCTCTGCAGAATGGCCAACCTTTAACGTCGGATGGCCGCGAGACGGCACCTT
TAACCGAGACCTCATCACCCAGGTTAAGATCAAGGTCTTTTCACCTGGCCCGCATGGACACCCAGACCAG
GTCCCCTACATCGTGACCTGGGAAGCCTTGGCTTTTGACCCCCCTCCCTGGGTCAAGCCCTTTGTACACC
CTAAGCCTCCGCCTCCTCTTCCTCCATCCGCCCCGTCTCTCCCCCTTGAACCTCCTCGTTCGACCCCGCC
TCGATCCTCCCTTTATCCAGCCCTCACTCCTTCTCTAGGCGCCCCCATATGGCCATATGAGATCTTATAT
GGGGCACCCCCGCCCCTTGTAAACTTCCCTGACCCTGACATGACAAGAGTTACTAACAGCCCCTCTCTCC
AAGCTCACTTACAGGCTCTCTACTTAGTCCAGCACGAAGTCTGGAGACCTCTGGCGGCAGCCTACCAAGA
ACAACTGGACCGACCGGTGGTACCTCACCCTTACCGAGTCGGCGACACAGTGTGGGTCCGCCGACACCAG
ACTAAGAACCTAGAACCTCGCTGGAAAGGACCTTACACAGTCCTGCTGACCACCCCCACCGCCCTCAAAG
TAGACGGCATCGCAGCTTGGATACACGCCGCCCACGTGAAGGCTGCCGACCCCGGGGGTGGACCATCCTC
TAGACTGCCGGATCTAAGTAAGTAGGATCCATGGTGAGCAAGGGCGAGGAGGATAACATGGCCATCATCA
AGGAGTTCATGCGCTTCAAGGTGCACATGGAGGGCTCCGTGAACGGCCACGAGTTCGAGATCGAGGGCGA
GGGCGAGGGCCGCCCCTACGAGGGCACCCAGACCGCCAAGCTGAAGGTGACCAAGGGTGGCCCCCTGCCC
TTCGCCTGGGACATCCTGTCCCCTCAGTTCATGTACGGCTCCAAGGCCTACGTGAAGCACCCCGCCGACA
TCCCCGACTACTTGAAGCTGTCCTTCCCCGAGGGCTTCAAGTGGGAGCGCGTGATGAACTTCGAGGACGG
CGGCGTGGTGACCGTGACCCAGGACTCCTCCCTGCAGGACGGCGAGTTCATCTACAAGGTGAAGCTGCGC
GGCACCAACTTCCCCTCCGACGGCCCCGTAATGCAGAAGAAGACCATGGGCTGGGAGGCCTCCTCCGAGC
GGATGTACCCCGAGGACGGCGCCCTGAAGGGCGAGATCAAGCAGAGGCTGAAGCTGAAGGACGGCGGCCA
CTACGACGCTGAGGTCAAGACCACCTACAAGGCCAAGAAGCCCGTGCAGCTGCCCGGCGCCTACAACGTC
AACATCAAGTTGGACATCACCTCCCACAACGAGGACTACACCATCGTGGAACAGTACGAACGCGCCGAGG
GCCGCCACTCCACCGGCGGCATGGACGAGCTGTACAAGTCCGGACTCAGATCTCGAGCTCAAGCTTTGAT
AGTGTTTGTCAGGTTCAACTCCAGCCATGGTTTCCCAGTGGAGGTCGATTCTGACACCAGCATCTTCCAG
CTCAAGGAGGTGGTTGCTAAGCGACAGGGGGTTCCGGCTGACCAGTTGCGTGTGATTTTCGCAGGGAAGG
AGCTGAGGAATGACTGGACTGTGCAGAATTGTGACCTGGATCAGCAGAGCATTGTTCACATTGTGCAGAG
ACCGTGGAGAAAAGGTCAAGAAATGAATGCAACTGGAGGCGACGACCCCAGAAACGCGGCGGGAGGCTGT
GAGCGGGAGCCCCAGAGCTTGACTCGGGTGGACCTCAGCAGCTCAGTCCTCCCAGGAGACTCTGTGGGGC
TGGCTGTCATTCTGCACACTGACAGCAGGAAGGACTCACCACCAGCTGGAAGTCCAGCAGGTAGATCAAT
CTACAACAGCTTTTATGTGTATTGCAAAGGCCCCTGTCAAAGAGTGCAGCCGGGAAAACTCAGGGTACAG
TGCAGCACCTGCAGGCAGGCAACGCTCACCTTGACCCAGGGTCCATCTTGCTGGGATGATGTTTTAATTC
CAAACCGGATGAGTGGTGAATGCCAATCCCCACACTGCCCTGGGACTAGTGCAGAATTTTTCTTTAAATG
TGGAGCACACCCCACCTCTGACAAGGAAACATCAGTAGCTTTGCACCTGATCGCAACAAATAGTCGGAAC
ATCACTTGCATTACGTGCACAGACGTCAGGAGCCCCGTCCTGGTTTTCCAGTGCAACTCCCGCCACGTGA
TTTGCTTAGACTGTTTCCACTTATACTGTGTGACAAGACTCAATGATCGGCAGTTTGTCCACGACCCTCA
GCTTGGCTACTCCCTGCCTTGTGTGGCTGGCTGTCCCAACTCCTTGATTAAAGAGCTCCATCACTTCAGG
ATTCTGGGAGAAGAGCAGTACAACCGGTACCAGCAGTATGGTGCAGAGGAGTGTGTCCTGCAGATGGGGG
GCGTGTTATGCCCCCGCCCTGGCTGTGGAGCGGGGCTGCTGCCGGAGCCTGACCAGAGGAAAGTCACCTG
CGAAGGGGGCAATGGCCTGGGCTGTGGGTTTGCCTTCTGCCGGGAATGTAAAGAAGCGTACCATGAAGGG
GAGTGCAGTGCCGTATTTGAAGCCTCAGGAACAACTACTCAGGCCTACAGAGTCGATGAAAGAGCCGCCG
AGCAGGCTCGTTGGGAAGCAGCCTCCAAAGAAACCATCAAGAAAACCACCAAGCCCTGTCCCCGCTGCCA
TGTACCAGTGGAAAAAAATGGAGGCTGCATGCACATGAAGTGTCCGCAGCCCCAGTGCAGGCTCGAGTGG
TGCTGGAACTGTGGCTGCGAGTGGAACCGCGTCTGCATGGGGGACCACTGGTTCGACGTGTAGGAATTCC
TGCAGGCCTCGAGGGCCGGCGCGCCGCGGCCGCTACGTAAATTCCGCCCCCCCCCCCCCCTCTCCCTCCC
CCCCCCCTAACGTTACTGGCCGAAGCCGCTTGGAATAAGGCCGGTGTGCGTTTGTCTATATGTTATTTTC
CACCATATTGCCGTCTTTTGGCAATGTGAGGGCCCGGAAACCTGGCCCTGTCTTCTTGACGAGCATTCCT
AGGGGTCTTTCCCCTCTCGCCAAAGGAATGCAAGGTCTGTTGAATGTCGTGAAGGAAGCAGTTCCTCTGG
AAGCTTCTTGAAGACAAACAACGTCTGTAGCGACCCTTTGCAGGCAGCGGAACCCCCCACCTGGCGACAG
GTGCCTCTGCGGCCAAAAGCCACGTGTATAAGATACACCTGCAAAGGCGGCACAACCCCAGTGCCACGTT
GTGAGTTGGATAGTTGTGGAAAGAGTCAAATGGCTCTCCTCAAGCGTATTCAACAAGGGGCTGAAGGATG
CCCAGAAGGTACCCCATTGTATGGGATCTGATCTGGGGCCTCGGTGCACATGCTTTACATGTGTTTAGTC
GAGGTTAAAAAAACGTCTAGGCCCCCCGAACCACGGGGACGTGGTTTTCCTTTGAAAAACACGATGATAA
TATGGCCACAACCATGGCCAAGTTGACCAGTGCCGTTCCGGTGCTCACCGCGCGCGACGTCGCCGGAGCG
GTCGAGTTCTGGACCGACCGGCTCGGGTTCTCCCGGGACTTCGTGGAGGACGACTTCGCCGGTGTGGTCC
GGGACGACGTGACCCTGTTCATCAGCGCGGTCCAGGACCAGGTGGTGCCGGACAACACCCTGGCCTGGGT
GTGGGTGCGCGGCCTGGACGAGCTGTACGCCGAGTGGTCGGAGGTCGTGTCCACGAACTTCCGGGACGCC
TCCGGGCCGGCCATGACCGAGATCGGCGAGCAGCCGTGGGGGCGGGAGTTCGCCCTGCGCGACCCGGCCG
GCAACTGCGTGCACTTCGTGGCCGAGGAGCAGGACTGACCGACGCCGACCAACACCGCCGGTCCGACGCG
GCCCGACGGGTCCGAGGGGGGTCGACGATAAAATAAAAGATTTTATTTAGTCTCCAGAAAAAGGGGGGAA
TGAAAGACCCCACCTGTAGGTTTGGCAAGCTAGCTTAAGTAACGCCATTTTGCAAGGCATGGAAAAATAC
ATAACTGAGAATAGAGAAGTTCAGATCAAGGTCAGGAACAGATGGAACAGCTGAATATGGGCCAAACAGG
ATATCTGTGGTAAGCAGTTCCTGCCCCGGCTCAGGGCCAAGAACAGATGGAACAGCTGAATATGGGCCAA
ACAGGATATCTGTGGTAAGCAGTTCCTGCCCCGGCTCAGGGCCAAGAACAGATGGTCCCCAGATGCGGTC
CAGCCCTCAGCAGTTTCTAGAGAACCATCAGATGTTTCCAGGGTGCCCCAAGGACCTGAAATGACCCTGT
GCCTTATTTGAACTAACCAATCAGTTCGCTTCTCGCTTCTGTTCGCGCGCTTCTGCTCCCCGAGCTCAAT
AAAAGAGCCCACAACCCCTCACTCGGGGCGCCAGTCCTCCGATTGACTGAGTCGCCCGGGTACCCGTGTA
TCCAATAAACCCTCTTGCAGTTGCATCCGACTTGTGGTCTCGCTGTTCCTTGGGAGGGTCTCCTCTGAGT
GATTGACTACCCGTCAGCGGGGGTCTTTCACATGCAGCATGTATCAAAATTAGCATCGCAGGATGCTGCT
GGCTACCCTGTGGAACACCTACATCTGTATTAACGAAGCGCTGGCATTGACCCTGAGTGATTTTTCTCTG
GTCCCGCCGCATCCATACCGCCAGTTGTTTACCCTCACAACGTTCCAGTAACCGGGCATGTTCATCATCA
GTAACCCGTATCGTGAGCATCCTCTCTCGTTTCATCGGTATCATTACCCCCATGAACAGAAATCCCCCTT
ACACGGAGGCATCAGTGACCAAACAGGAAAAAACCGCCCTTAACATGGCCCGCTTTATCAGAAGCCAGAC
ATTAACGCTTCTGGAGAAACTCAACGAGCTGGACGCGGATGAACAGGCAGACATCTGTGAATCGCTTCAC
GACCACGCTGATGAGCTTTACCGCAGCTGCCTCGCGCGTTTCGGTGATGACGGTGAAAACCTCTGACACA
TGCAGCTCCCGGAGACGGTCACAGCTTGTCTGTAAGCGGATGCCGGGAGCAGACAAGCCCGTCAGGGCGC
GTCAGCGGGTGTTGGCGGGTGTCGGGGCGCAGCCATGACCCAGTCACGTAGCGATAGCGGAGTGTATACT
GGCTTAACTATGCGGCATCAGAGCAGATTGTACTGAGAGTGCACCATATGCGGTGTGAAATACCGCACAG
ATGCGTAAGGAGAAAATACCGCATCAGGCGCTCTTCCGCTTCCTCGCTCACTGACTCGCTGCGCTCGGTC
GTTCGGCTGCGGCGAGCGGTATCAGCTCACTCAAAGGCGGTAATACGGTTATCCACAGAATCAGGGGATA
ACGCAGGAAAGAACATGTGAGCAAAAGGCCAGCAAAAGGCCAGGAACCGTAAAAAGGCCGCGTTGCTGGC
GTTTTTCCATAGGCTCCGCCCCCCTGACGAGCATCACAAAAATCGACGCTCAAGTCAGAGGTGGCGAAAC
CCGACAGGACTATAAAGATACCAGGCGTTTCCCCCTGGAAGCTCCCTCGTGCGCTCTCCTGTTCCGACCC
TGCCGCTTACCGGATACCTGTCCGCCTTTCTCCCTTCGGGAAGCGTGGCGCTTTCTCATAGCTCACGCTG
TAGGTATCTCAGTTCGGTGTAGGTCGTTCGCTCCAAGCTGGGCTGTGTGCACGAACCCCCCGTTCAGCCC
GACCGCTGCGCCTTATCCGGTAACTATCGTCTTGAGTCCAACCCGGTAAGACACGACTTATCGCCACTGG
CAGCAGCCACTGGTAACAGGATTAGCAGAGCGAGGTATGTAGGCGGTGCTACAGAGTTCTTGAAGTGGTG
GCCTAACTACGGCTACACTAGAAGGACAGTATTTGGTATCTGCGCTCTGCTGAAGCCAGTTACCTTCGGA
AAAAGAGTTGGTAGCTCTTGATCCGGCAAACAAACCACCGCTGGTAGCGGTGGTTTTTTTGTTTGCAAGC
AGCAGATTACGCGCAGAAAAAAAGGATCTCAAGAAGATCCTTTGATCTTTTCTACGGGGTCTGACGCTCA
GTGGAACGAAAACTCACGTTAAGGGATTTTGGTCATGAGATTATCAAAAAGGATCTTCACCTAGATCCTT
TTGCGGCCGAATTAGATCCAGACATGATAAGATACATTGATGAGTTTGGACAAACCACAACTAGAATGCA
GTGAAAAAAATGCTTTATTTGTGAAATTTGTGATGCTATTGCTTTATTTGTAACCATTATAAGCTGCAAT
AAACAAGTTAACAACAACAATTGCATTCATTTTATGTTTCAGGTTCAGGGGGAGGTGTGGGAGGTTTTTT
AAAGCAAGTAAAACCTCTACAAATGTGGTATGGCTGATTATGATCCTCTAGAGTCGGTGGGCCTCGGGGG
CGGGTGCGGGGTCGGCGGGGCCGCCCCGGGTGGCTTCGGTCGGAGCCATGGGGTCGTGCGCTCCTTTCGG
TCGGGCGCTGCGGGTCGTGGGGCGGGCGTCAGGCACCGGGCTTGCGGGTCATGCACCAGGTGCGCGGTCC
TTCGGGCACCTCGACGTCGGCGGTGACGGTGAAGCCGAGCCGCTCGTAGAAGGGGAGGTTGCGGGGCGCG
GAGGTCTCCAGGAAGGCGGGCACCCCGGCGCGCTCGGCCGCCTCCACTCCGGGGAGCACGACGGCGCTGC
CCAGACCCTTGCCCTGGTGGTCGGGCGAGACGCCGACGGTGGCCAGGAACCACGCGGGCTCCTTGGGCCG
GTGCGGCGCCAGGAGGCCTTCCATCTGTTGCTGCGCGGCCAGCCGGGAACCGCTCAACTCGGCCATGCGC
GGGCCGATCTCGGCGAACACCGCCCCCGCTTCGACGCTCTCCGGCGTGGTCCAGACCGCCACCGCGGCGC
CGTCGTCCGCGACCCACACCTTGCCGATGTCGAGCCCGACGCGCGTGAGGAAGAGTTCTTGCAGCTCGGT
GACCCGCTCGATGTGGCGGTCCGGGTCGACGGTGTGGCGCGTGGCGGGGTAGTCGGCGAACGCGGCGGCG
AGGGTGCGTACGGCCCGGGGGACGTCGTCGCGGGTGGCGAGGCGCACCGTGGGCTTGTACTCGGTCATGG
AAGGTCGTCTCCTTGTGAGGGGTCAGGGGCGTGGGTCAGGGGATGGTGGCGGCACCGGTCGTGGCGGCCG
ACCTGCAGGTCGAAAGGCCCGGAGATGAGGAAGAGGAGAACAGCGCGGCAGACGTGCGCTTTTGAAGCGT
GCAGAATGCCGGGCCTCCGGAGGACCTTCGGGCGCCCGCCCCGCCCCTGAGCCCGCCCCTGAGCCCGCCC
CCGGACCCACCCCTTCCCAGCCTCTGAGCCCAGAAAGCGAAGGAGCAAAGCTGCTATTGGCCGCTGCCCC
AAAGGCCTACCCGCTTCCATTGCTCAGCGGTGCTGTCCATCTGCACGAGACTAGTGAGACGTGCTACTTC
CATTTGTCACGTCCTGCACGACGCGAGCTGCGGGGCGGGGGGGAACTTCCTGACTAGGGGAGGAGTAGAA
GGTGGCGCGAAGGGGCCACCAAAGAACGGAGCCGGTTGGCGCCTACCGGTGGATGTGGAATGTGTGCGAG
GCCAGAGGCCACTTGTGTAGCGCCAAGTGCCCAGCGGGGCTGCTAAAGCGCATGCTCCAGACTGCCTTGG
GAAAAGCGCCTCCCCTACCCGGTAGAATTAATTCTCATGTTTGACAGCTTATCATCGATAAGCTGATCCT
CACAGGCCGCACCCAGCTTTTCTTCCGTTGCCCCAGTAGCATCTCTGTCTGGTGACCTTGAAGAGGAAGA
GGAGGGGTCCCGAGAATCCCCATCCCTACCGTCCAGCAAAAAGGGGGACGAGGAATTTGAGGCCTGGCTT
GAGGCTCAGGACGCAAATCTTGAGGATGTTCAGCGGGAGTTTTCCGGGCTGCGAGTAATTGGTGATGAGG
ACGAGGATGGTTCGGAGGATGGGGAATTTTCAGACCTGGATCTGTCTGACAGCGACCATGAAGGGGATGA
GGGTGGGGGGGCTGTTGGAGGGGGCAGGAGTCTGCACTCCCTGTATTCACTGAGCGTCGTCTAATAAAGA
TGTCTATTGATCTCTTTTAGTGTGAATCATGTCTGACGAGGGGCCAGGTACAGGACCTGGAAATGGCCTA
GGAGAGAAGGGAGACACATCTGGACCAGAAGGCTCCGGCGGCAGTGGACCTCAAAGAAGAGGGGGTGATA
ACCATGGACGAGGACGGGGAAGAGGACGAGGACGAGGAGGCGGAAGACCAGGAGCCCCGGGCGGCTCAGG
ATCAGGGCCAAGACATAGAGATGGTGTCCGGAGACCCCAAAAACGTCCAAGTTGCATTGGCTGCAAAGGG
ACCCACGGTGGAACAGGAGCAGGAGCAGGAGCGGGAGGGGCAGGAGCAGGAGGGGCAGGAGCAGGAGGAG
GGGCAGGAGCAGGAGGAGGGGCAGGAGGGGCAGGAGGGGCAGGAGGGGCAGGAGCAGGAGGAGGGGCAGG
AGCAGGAGGAGGGGCAGGAGGGGCAGGAGGGGCAGGAGCAGGAGGAGGGGCAGGAGCAGGAGGAGGGGCA
GGAGGGGCAGGAGCAGGAGGAGGGGCAGGAGGGGCAGGAGGGGCAGGAGCAGGAGGAGGGGCAGGAGCAG
GAGGAGGGGCAGGAGGGGCAGGAGCAGGAGGAGGGGCAGGAGGGGCAGGAGGGGCAGGAGCAGGAGGAGG
GGCAGGAGCAGGAGGGGCAGGAGGGGCAGGAGGGGCAGGAGCAGGAGGGGCAGGAGCAGGAGGAGGGGCA
GGAGGGGCAGGAGGGGCAGGAGCAGGAGGGGCAGGAGCAGGAGGGGCAGGAGCAGGAGGGGCAGGAGCAG
GAGGGGCAGGAGGGGCAGGAGCAGGAGGGGCAGGAGGGGCAGGAGCAGGAGGGGCAGGAGGGGCAGGAGC
AGGAGGAGGGGCAGGAGGGGCAGGAGCAGGAGGAGGGGCAGGAGGGGCAGGAGCAGGAGGGGCAGGAGGG
GCAGGAGCAGGAGGGGCAGGAGGGGCAGGAGCAGGAGGGGCAGGAGGGGCAGGAGCAGGAGGAGGGGCAG
GAGCAGGAGGGGCAGGAGCAGGAGGTGGAGGCCGGGGTCGAGGAGGCAGTGGAGGCCGGGGTCGAGGAGG
TAGTGGAGGCCGGGGTCGAGGAGGTAGTGGAGGCCGCCGGGGTAGAGGACGTGAAAGAGCCAGGGGGGGA
AGTCGTGAAAGAGCCAGGGGGAGAGGTCGTGGACGTGGAGAAAAGAGGCCCAGGAGTCCCAGTAGTCAGT
CATCATCATCCGGGTCTCCACCGCGCAGGCCCCCTCCAGGTAGAAGGCCATTTTTCCACCCTGTAGGGGA
AGCCGATTATTTTGAATACCACCAAGAAGGTGGCCCAGATGGTGAGCCTGACGTGCCCCCGGGAGCGATA
GAGCAGGGCCCCGCAGATGACCCAGGAGAAGGCCCAAGCACTGGACCCCGGGGTCAGGGTGATGGAGGCA
GGCGCAAAAAAGGAGGGTGGTTTGGAAAGCATCGTGGTCAAGGAGGTTCCAACCCGAAATTTGAGAACAT
TGCAGAAGGTTTAAGAGCTCTCCTGGCTAGGAGTCACGTAGAAAGGACTACCGACGAAGGAACTTGGGTC
GCCGGTGTGTTCGTATATGGAGGTAGTAAGACCTCCCTTTACAACCTAAGGCGAGGAACTGCCCTTGCTA
TTCCACAATGTCGTCTTACACCATTGAGTCGTCTCCCCTTTGGAATGGCCCCTGGACCCGGCCCACAACC
TGGCCCGCTAAGGGAGTCCATTGTCTGTTATTTCATGGTCTTTTTACAAACTCATATATTTGCTGAGGTT
TTGAAGGATGCGATTAAGGACCTTGTTATGACAAAGCCCGCTCCTACCTGCAATATCAGGGTGACTGTGT
GCAGCTTTGACGATGGAGTAGATTTGCCTCCCTGGTTTCCACCTATGGTGGAAGGGGCTGCCGCGGAGGG
TGATGACGGAGATGACGGAGATGAAGGAGGTGATGGAGATGAGGGTGAGGAAGGGCAGGAGTGATGTAAC
TTGTTAGGAGACGCCCTCAATCGTATTAAAAGCCGTGTATTCCCCCGCACTAAAGAATAAATCCCCAGTA
GACATCATGCGTGCTGTTGGTGTATTTCTGGCCATCTGTCTTGTCACCATTTTCGTCCTCCCAACATGGG
GCAATTGGGCATACCCATGTTGTCACGTCACTCAGCTCCGCGCTCAACACCTTCTCGCGTTGGAAAACAT
TAGCGACATTTACCTGGTGAGCAATCAGACATGCGACGGCTTTAGCCTGGCCTCCTTAAATTCACCTAAG
AATGGGAGCAACCAGCAGGAAAAGGACAAGCAGCGAAAATTCACGCCCCCTTGGGAGGTGGCGGCATATG
CAAAGGATAGCACTCCCACTCTACTACTGGGTATCATATGCTGACTGTATATGCATGAGGATAGCATATG
CTACCCGGATACAGATTAGGATAGCATATACTACCCAGATATAGATTAGGATAGCATATGCTACCCAGAT
ATAGATTAGGATAGCCTATGCTACCCAGATATAAATTAGGATAGCATATACTACCCAGATATAGATTAGG
ATAGCATATGCTACCCGGATACAGATTAGGATAGCATATACTACCCAGATATAGATTAGGATAGCATATG
CTACCCAGATATAGATTAGGATAGCCTATGCTACCCAGATATAAATTAGGATAGCATATACTACCCAGAT
ATAGATTAGGATAGCATATGCTACCCAGATATAGATTAGGATAGCCTATGCTACCCAGATATAGATTAGG
ATAGCATATGCTATCCAGATATTTGGGTAGTATATGCTACCCATGGCAACATTAGCCCACCGTGCTCTCA
GCGACCTCGTGAATATGAGGACCAACAACCCTGTGCTTGGCGCTCAGGCGCAAGTGTGTGTAATTTGTCC
TCCAGATCGCAGCAATCGCGCCCCTATCTTGGCCCGCCCACCTACTTATGCAGGTATTCCCCGGGGTGCC
ATTAGTGGTTTTGTGGGCAAGTGGTTTGACCGCAGTGGTTAGCGGGGTTACAATCAGCCAAGTTATTACA
CCCTTATTTTACAGTCCAAAACCGCAGGGCGGCGTGTGGGGGCTGACGCGTGCCCCCACTCCACAATTTC
AAAAAAAAGAGTGGCCACTTGTCTTTGTTTATGGGCCCCATTGGCGTGGAGCCCCGTTTAATTTTCGGGG
GTGTTAGAGACAACCAGTGGAGTCCGCTGCTGTCGGCGTCCACTCTCTTTCCCCTTGTTACAAATAGAGT
GTAACAACATGGTTCACCTGTCTTGGTCCCTGCCTGGGACACATCTTAATAACCCCAGTATCATATTGCA
CTAGGATTATGTGTTGCCCATAGCCATAAATTCGTGTGAGATGGACATCCAGTCTTTACGGCTTGTCCCC
ACCCCATGGATTTCTATTGTTAAAGATATTCAGAATGTTTCATTCCTACACTAGTATTTATTGCCCAAGG
GGTTTGTGAGGGTTATATTGGTGTCATAGCACAATGCCACCACTGAACCCCCCGTCCAAATTTTATTCTG
GGGGCGTCACCTGAAACCTTGTTTTCGAGCACCTCACATACACCTTACTGTTCACAACTCAGCAGTTATT
CTATTAGCTAAACGAAGGAGAATGAAGAAGCAGGCGAAGATTCAGGAGAGTTCACTGCCCGCTCCTTGAT
CTTCAGCCACTGCCCTTGTGACTAAAATGGTTCACTACCCTCGTGGAATCCTGACCCCATGTAAATAAAA
CCGTGACAGCTCATGGGGTGGGAGATATCGCTGTTCCTTAGGACCCTTTTACTAACCCTAATTCGATAGC
ATATGCTTCCCGTTGGGTAACATATGCTATTGAATTAGGGTTAGTCTGGATAGTATATACTACTACCCGG
GAAGCATATGCTACCCGTTTAGGGTTAACAAGGGGGCCTTATAAACACTATTGCTAATGCCCTCTTGAGG
GTCCGCTTATCGGTAGCTACACAGGCCCCTCTGATTGACGTTGGTGTAGCCTCCCGTAGTCTTCCTGGGC
CCCTGGGAGGTACATGTCCCCCAGCATTGGTGTAAGAGCTTCAGCCAAGAGTTACACATAAAGGCAATGT
TGTGTTGCAGTCCACAGACTGCAAAGTCTGCTCCAGGATGAAAGCCACTCAGTGTTGGCAAATGTGCACA
TCCATTTATAAGGATGTCAACTACAGTCAGAGAACCCCTTTGTGTTTGGTCCCCCCCCGTGTCACATGTG
GAACAGGGCCCAGTTGGCAAGTTGTACCAACCAACTGAAGGGATTACATGCACTGCCCCGCGAAGAAGGG
GCAGAGATGTCGTAGTCAGGTTTAGTTCGTCCGGGGCGGGGATCTGGCCGCAAATCAATCTAAAGTATAT
ATGAGTAAACTTGGTCTGACAGTTACCAATGCTTAATCAGTGAGGCACCTATCTCAGCGATCTGTCTATT
TCGTTCATCCATAGTTGCCTGACTCCCCGTCGTGTAGATAACTACGATACGGGAGGGCTTACCATCTGGC
CCCAGTGCTGCAATGATACCGCGAGACCCACGCTCACCGGCTCCAGATTTATCAGCAATAAACCAGCCAG
CCGGAAGGGCCGAGCGCAGAAGTGGTCCTGCAACTTTATCCGCCTCCATCCAGTCTATTAATTGTTGCCG
GGAAGCTAGAGTAAGTAGTTCGCCAGTTAATAGTTTGCGCAACGTTGTTGCCATTGCTACAGGCATCGTG
GTGTCACGCTCGTCGTTTGGTATGGCTTCATTCAGCTCCGGTTCCCAACGATCAAGGCGAGTTACATGAT
CCCCCATGTTGTGCAAAAAAGCGGTTAGCTCCTTCGGTCCTCCGATCGTTGTCAGAAGTAAGTTGGCCGC
AGTGTTATCACTCATGGTTATGGCAGCACTGCATAATTCTCTTACTGTCATGCCATCCGTAAGATGCTTT
TCTGTGACTGGTGAGTACTCAACCAAGTCATTCTGAGAATAGTGTATGCGGCGACCGAGTTGCTCTTGCC
CGGCGTCAATACGGGATAATACCGCGCCACATAGCAGAACTTTAAAAGTGCTCATCATTGGAAAACGTTC
TTCGGGGCGAAAACTCTCAAGGATCTTACCGCTGTTGAGATCCAGTTCGATGTAACCCACTCGTGCACCC
AACTGATCTTCAGCATCTTTTACTTTCACCAGCGTTTCTGGGTGAGCAAAAACAGGAAGGCAAAATGCCG
CAAAAAAGGGAATAAGGGCGACACGGAAATGTTGAATACTCATACTCTTCCTTTTTCAATATTATTGAAG
CATTTATCAGGGTTATTGTCTCATGAGCGGATACATATTTGAATGTATTTAGAAAAATAAACAAATAGGG
GTTCCGCGCACATTTCCCCGAAAAGTGCCACCAGCTTTGCTCTTAGGAGTTTCCTAATACATCCCAAACT
CAAATATATAAAGCATTTGACTTGTTCTATGCCCTAGGGGGCGGGGGGAAGCTAAGCCAGCTTTTTTTAA
CATTTAAAATGTTAATTCCATTTTAAATGCACAGATGTTTTTATTTCATAAGGGTTTCAATGTGCATGAA
TGCTGCAATATTCCTGTTACCAAAGCTAGTATAAATAAAAATAGATAAACGTGGAAATTACTTAGAGTTT
CTGTCATTAACGTTTCCTTCCTCAGTTGACAACATAAATGCGCTGCTGAGAAGCCAGTTTGCATCTGTCA
GGATCAATTTCCCATTATGCCAGTCATATTAATTACTAGTCAATTAGTTGATTTTTATTTTTGACATATA
CATGTGAAAGACCCCACCTGTAGGTTTGGCAAGCTAGCTTAAGTAACGCCATTTTGCAAGGCATGGAAAA
ATACATAACTGAGAATAGAAAAGTTCAGATCAAGGTCAGGAACAGATGGAACAG
