Features (pLannotate 1.2.2; 29 found; start..end, strand, type, name):
      1..470     +  LTR            LTR: long terminal repeat from Moloney murine leukemia virus
    535..892     +  misc_feature   MMLV Ψ: packaging signal of Moloney murine leukemia virus (MMLV)
    957..1373    +  CDS            gag (truncated): truncated Moloney murine leukemia virus (MMLV) gag gene lacking the start codon
   1383..1757    +  misc_feature   pol region: Moloney murine leukemia virus (MMLV) pol region containing the splice acceptor site
   1781..2488    +  CDS            mCherry: mCherry is a basic (constitutively fluorescent) red fluorescent protein published in 2004, derived from Discosoma sp.. It is reported to be a very rapidly-maturing monomer with low acid sensitivity.
   2489..2516    +  misc_feature   MCS (fragment): multiple cloning site
   2516..3910    +  CDS            PRKN: PRKN_HUMAN - Also known as PARK2. Experimental evidence at protein level: Swiss-Prot protein existence level 1. Functions within a multiprotein E3 ubiquitin ligase complex, catalyzing the covalent attachment of ubiquitin moieties onto substrate proteins (PubMed:10888878, PubMed:10973942, PubMed:11431533, PubMed:12150907, PubMed:12628165, PubMed:15105460, PubMed:16135753, PubMed:21376232, PubMed:21532592, PubMed:23754282, PubMed:23620051, PubMed:24660806, PubMed:24751536, PubMed:32047033, PubMed:29311685, PubMed:22396657). Substrates include SYT11 and VDAC1 (PubMed:32047033, PubMed:29311685). O
   4086..4548    +  misc_feature   IRES: internal ribosome entry site (IRES) of the encephalomyocarditis virus (EMCV)
   4562..4936    +  CDS            BleoR: antibiotic-binding protein; Sh ble from Streptoalloteichus hindustanus; confers resistance to bleomycin, phleomycin, and Zeocin™
   5037..5158    +  LTR            3' LTR (ΔU3) (fragment): self-inactivating 3' long terminal repeat (LTR) from Moloney murine leukemia virus
   5159..5628    +  LTR            LTR: long terminal repeat from Moloney murine leukemia virus
   5742..5852    -  CDS            mbeC (fragment): MBEC_ECOLX - Experimental evidence at protein level: Swiss-Prot protein existence level 1. Required for efficient mobilization of ColE1 plasmid and is thus essential to promote the specific transfer of the plasmid during conjugation. Probably functions by inducing DNA bending, helping the MbeA relaxase to melt the DNA around the nic site and cleave the phosphodiester bond. Binds specifically double-stranded DNA (dsDNA) containing the ColE1 oriT but does not recognize the inverted repeat (IR). From Escherichia coli.
   5893..6084    +  CDS            rop: Rop protein, which maintains plasmids at low copy number; rop
   6186..6326    +  misc_feature   bom: basis of mobility region from pBR322
   6512..7100    -  rep_origin     ori: high-copy-number ColE1/pMB1/pBR322/pUC origin of replication
   7223..7357    -  polyA_signal   SV40 poly(A) signal: SV40 polyadenylation signal
   7380..7463    -  CDS            large T antigen (fragment): large T antigen from SV40 (simian virus 40)
   7472..7537    -  CDS            dmpM (fragment): DMPM_STRAD - Protein inferred from homology: Swiss-Prot protein existence level 3. From Streptomyces alboniger.
   7587..8186    -  CDS            PuroR: puromycin N-acetyltransferase; pac from Streptomyces alboniger; confers resistance to puromycin
   8269..8768    -  promoter       PGK promoter: mouse phosphoglycerate kinase 1 promoter
   8789..8812    +  promoter       tet promoter (fragment): E. coli promoter for tetracycline efflux protein gene
   8815..9159    +  CDS            BRRF2_EBVB9 (fragment): Protein inferred from homology: Swiss-Prot protein existence level 3. From Epstein-Barr virus (strain B95-8) (HHV-4) (Human herpesvirus 4).
   9197..9690    +  CDS            EBNA1 (fragment): Epstein-Barr nuclear antigen 1, also known as EBNA-1 crucial for latent viral infection, and for episomal amplification of vectors containing the oriP origin (Okita et al., 2013)
   9900..10950   +  CDS            EBNA1 (fragment): Epstein-Barr nuclear antigen 1, also known as EBNA-1 crucial for latent viral infection, and for episomal amplification of vectors containing the oriP origin (Okita et al., 2013)
  11033..11251   +  CDS            gL (fragment): GL_EBVB9 - Experimental evidence at protein level: Swiss-Prot protein existence level 1. The heterodimer glycoprotein H-glycoprotein L is required for the fusion of viral and plasma membranes leading to virus entry into the host cell. Acts as a functional inhibitor of gH and maintains gH in an inhibited form. Upon binding to host integrins, gL dissociates from gH leading to activation of the viral fusion glycoproteins gB and gH. Fusion of EBV with B-lymphocytes requires the additional receptor- binding protein gp42, which forms a complex with gH/gL. The heterodimer gH/gL targets also host EPHA
  11364..12715   +  rep_origin     oriP (fragment): Epstein-Barr virus oriP replication origin (Yates et al., 2000)
  13209..14069   -  CDS            AmpR: β-lactamase; bla; confers resistance to ampicillin, carbenicillin, and related antibiotics
  14070..14174   -  promoter       AmpR promoter: bla
  14591..14710   +  LTR            3' LTR (ΔU3) (fragment): self-inactivating 3' long terminal repeat (LTR) from Moloney murine leukemia virus
>Addgene plasmid #61727 | mCherry-Parkin-IRES-zeo Sequencing Result | analyzer sequence | sequence record 487188
CTGAATATGGGCCAAACAGGATATCTGTGGTAAGCAGTTCCTGCCCCGGCTCAGGGCCAAGAACAGATGG
AACAGCTGAATATGGGCCAAACAGGATATCTGTGGTAAGCAGTTCCTGCCCCGGCTCAGGGCCAAGAACA
GATGGTCCCCAGATGCGGTCCAGCCCTCAGCAGTTTCTAGAGAACCATCAGATGTTTCCAGGGTGCCCCA
AGGACCTGAAATGACCCTGTGCCTTATTTGAACTAACCAATCAGTTCGCTTCTCGCTTCTGTTCGCGCGC
TTCTGCTCCCCGAGCTCAATAAAAGAGCCCACAACCCCTCACTCGGGGCGCCAGTCCTCCGATTGACTGA
GTCGCCCGGGTACCCGTGTATCCAATAAACCCTCTTGCAGTTGCATCCGACTTGTGGTCTCGCTGTTCCT
TGGGAGGGTCTCCTCTGAGTGATTGACTACCCGTCAGCGGGGGTCTTTCATTTGGGGGCTCGTCCGGGAT
CGGGAGACCCCTGCCCAGGGACCACCGACCCACCACCGGGAGGTAAGCTGGCCAGCAACTTATCTGTGTC
TGTCCGATTGTCTAGTGTCTATGACTGATTTTATGCGCCTGCGTCGGTACTAGTTAGCTAACTAGCTCTG
TATCTGGCGGACCCGTGGTGGAACTGACGAGTTCGGAACACCCGGCCGCAACCCTGGGAGACGTCCCAGG
GACTTCGGGGGCCGTTTTTGTGGCCCGACCTGAGTCCAAAAATCCCGATCGTTTTGGACTCTTTGGTGCA
CCCCCCTTAGAGGAGGGATATGTGGTTCTGGTAGGAGACGAGAACCTAAAACAGTTCCCGCCTCCGTCTG
AATTTTTGCTTTCGGTTTGGGACCGAAGCCGCGCCGCGCGTCTTGTCTGCTGCAGCATCGTTCTGTGTTG
TCTCTGTCTGACTGTGTTTCTGTATTTGTCTGAAAATATGGGCCCGGGCCAGACTGTTACCACTCCCTTA
AGTTTGACCTTAGGTCACTGGAAAGATGTCGAGCGGATCGCTCACAACCAGTCGGTAGATGTCAAGAAGA
GACGTTGGGTTACCTTCTGCTCTGCAGAATGGCCAACCTTTAACGTCGGATGGCCGCGAGACGGCACCTT
TAACCGAGACCTCATCACCCAGGTTAAGATCAAGGTCTTTTCACCTGGCCCGCATGGACACCCAGACCAG
GTCCCCTACATCGTGACCTGGGAAGCCTTGGCTTTTGACCCCCCTCCCTGGGTCAAGCCCTTTGTACACC
CTAAGCCTCCGCCTCCTCTTCCTCCATCCGCCCCGTCTCTCCCCCTTGAACCTCCTCGTTCGACCCCGCC
TCGATCCTCCCTTTATCCAGCCCTCACTCCTTCTCTAGGCGCCCCCATATGGCCATATGAGATCTTATAT
GGGGCACCCCCGCCCCTTGTAAACTTCCCTGACCCTGACATGACAAGAGTTACTAACAGCCCCTCTCTCC
AAGCTCACTTACAGGCTCTCTACTTAGTCCAGCACGAAGTCTGGAGACCTCTGGCGGCAGCCTACCAAGA
ACAACTGGACCGACCGGTGGTACCTCACCCTTACCGAGTCGGCGACACAGTGTGGGTCCGCCGACACCAG
ACTAAGAACCTAGAACCTCGCTGGAAAGGACCTTACACAGTCCTGCTGACCACCCCCACCGCCCTCAAAG
TAGACGGCATCGCAGCTTGGATACACGCCGCCCACGTGAAGGCTGCCGACCCCGGGGGTGGACCATCCTC
TAGACTGCCGGATCTAAGTAAGTAGGATCCATGGTGAGCAAGGGCGAGGAGGATAACATGGCCATCATCA
AGGAGTTCATGCGCTTCAAGGTGCACATGGAGGGCTCCGTGAACGGCCACGAGTTCGAGATCGAGGGCGA
GGGCGAGGGCCGCCCCTACGAGGGCACCCAGACCGCCAAGCTGAAGGTGACCAAGGGTGGCCCCCTGCCC
TTCGCCTGGGACATCCTGTCCCCTCAGTTCATGTACGGCTCCAAGGCCTACGTGAAGCACCCCGCCGACA
TCCCCGACTACTTGAAGCTGTCCTTCCCCGAGGGCTTCAAGTGGGAGCGCGTGATGAACTTCGAGGACGG
CGGCGTGGTGACCGTGACCCAGGACTCCTCCCTGCAGGACGGCGAGTTCATCTACAAGGTGAAGCTGCGC
GGCACCAACTTCCCCTCCGACGGCCCCGTAATGCAGAAGAAGACCATGGGCTGGGAGGCCTCCTCCGAGC
GGATGTACCCCGAGGACGGCGCCCTGAAGGGCGAGATCAAGCAGAGGCTGAAGCTGAAGGACGGCGGCCA
CTACGACGCTGAGGTCAAGACCACCTACAAGGCCAAGAAGCCCGTGCAGCTGCCCGGCGCCTACAACGTC
AACATCAAGTTGGACATCACCTCCCACAACGAGGACTACACCATCGTGGAACAGTACGAACGCGCCGAGG
GCCGCCACTCCACCGGCGGCATGGACGAGCTGTACAAGTCCGGACTCAGATCTCGAGCTCAAGCTTTGAT
AGTGTTTGTCAGGTTCAACTCCAGCCATGGTTTCCCAGTGGAGGTCGATTCTGACACCAGCATCTTCCAG
CTCAAGGAGGTGGTTGCTAAGCGACAGGGGGTTCCGGCTGACCAGTTGCGTGTGATTTTCGCAGGGAAGG
AGCTGAGGAATGACTGGACTGTGCAGAATTGTGACCTGGATCAGCAGAGCATTGTTCACATTGTGCAGAG
ACCGTGGAGAAAAGGTCAAGAAATGAATGCAACTGGAGGCGACGACCCCAGAAACGCGGCGGGAGGCTGT
GAGCGGGAGCCCCAGAGCTTGACTCGGGTGGACCTCAGCAGCTCAGTCCTCCCAGGAGACTCTGTGGGGC
TGGCTGTCATTCTGCACACTGACAGCAGGAAGGACTCACCACCAGCTGGAAGTCCAGCAGGTAGATCAAT
CTACAACAGCTTTTATGTGTATTGCAAAGGCCCCTGTCAAAGAGTGCAGCCGGGAAAACTCAGGGTACAG
TGCAGCACCTGCAGGCAGGCAACGCTCACCTTGACCCAGGGTCCATCTTGCTGGGATGATGTTTTAATTC
CAAACCGGATGAGTGGTGAATGCCAATCCCCACACTGCCCTGGGACTAGTGCAGAATTTTTCTTTAAATG
TGGAGCACACCCCACCTCTGACAAGGAAACATCAGTAGCTTTGCACCTGATCGCAACAAATAGTCGGAAC
ATCACTTGCATTACGTGCACAGACGTCAGGAGCCCCGTCCTGGTTTTCCAGTGCAACTCCCGCCACGTGA
TTTGCTTAGACTGTTTCCACTTATACTGTGTGACAAGACTCAATGATCGGCAGTTTGTCCACGACCCTCA
GCTTGGCTACTCCCTGCCTTGTGTGGCTGGCTGTCCCAACTCCTTGATTAAAGAGCTCCATCACTTCAGG
ATTCTGGGAGAAGAGCAGTACAACCGGTACCAGCAGTATGGTGCAGAGGAGTGTGTCCTGCAGATGGGGG
GCGTGTTATGCCCCCGCCCTGGCTGTGGAGCGGGGCTGCTGCCGGAGCCTGACCAGAGGAAAGTCACCTG
CGAAGGGGGCAATGGCCTGGGCTGTGGGTTTGCCTTCTGCCGGGAATGTAAAGAAGCGTACCATGAAGGG
GAGTGCAGTGCCGTATTTGAAGCCTCAGGAACAACTACTCAGGCCTACAGAGTCGATGAAAGAGCCGCCG
AGCAGGCTCGTTGGGAAGCAGCCTCCAAAGAAACCATCAAGAAAACCACCAAGCCCTGTCCCCGCTGCCA
TGTACCAGTGGAAAAAAATGGAGGCTGCATGCACATGAAGTGTCCGCAGCCCCAGTGCAGGCTCGAGTGG
TGCTGGAACTGTGGCTGCGAGTGGAACCGCGTCTGCATGGGGGACCACTGGTTCGACGTGTAGGAATTCC
TGCAGGCCTCGAGGGCCGGCGCGCCGCGGCCGCTACGTAAATTCCGCCCCCCCCCCCCTCTCCCTCCCCC
CCCCCTAACGTTACTGGCCGAAGCCGCTTGGAATAAGGCCGGTGTGCGTTTGTCTATATGTTATTTTCCA
CCATATTGCCGTCTTTTGGCAATGTGAGGGCCCGGAAACCTGGCCCTGTCTTCTTGACGAGCATTCCTAG
GGGTCTTTCCCCTCTCGCCAAAGGAATGCAAGGTCTGTTGAATGTCGTGAAGGAAGCAGTTCCTCTGGAA
GCTTCTTGAAGACAAACAACGTCTGTAGCGACCCTTTGCAGGCAGCGGAACCCCCCACCTGGCGACAGGT
GCCTCTGCGGCCAAAAGCCACGTGTATAAGATACACCTGCAAAGGCGGCACAACCCCAGTGCCACGTTGT
GAGTTGGATAGTTGTGGAAAGAGTCAAATGGCTCTCCTCAAGCGTATTCAACAAGGGGCTGAAGGATGCC
CAGAAGGTACCCCATTGTATGGGATCTGATCTGGGGCCTCGGTGCACATGCTTTACATGTGTTTAGTCGA
GGTTAAAAAAACGTCTAGGCCCCCCGAACCACGGGGACGTGGTTTTCCTTTGAAAAACACGATGATAATA
TGGCCACAACCATGGCCAAGTTGACCAGTGCCGTTCCGGTGCTCACCGCGCGCGACGTCGCCGGAGCGGT
CGAGTTCTGGACCGACCGGCTCGGGTTCTCCCGGGACTTCGTGGAGGACGACTTCGCCGGTGTGGTCCGG
GACGACGTGACCCTGTTCATCAGCGCGGTCCAGGACCAGGTGGTGCCGGACAACACCCTGGCCTGGGTGT
GGGTGCGCGGCCTGGACGAGCTGTACGCCGAGTGGTCGGAGGTCGTGTCCACGAACTTCCGGGACGCCTC
CGGGCCGGCCATGACCGAGATCGGCGAGCAGCCGTGGGGGCGGGAGTTCGCCCTGCGCGACCCGGCCGGC
AACTGCGTGCACTTCGTGGCCGAGGAGCAGGACTGACCGACGCCGACCAACACCGCCGGTCCGACGCGGC
CCGACGGGTCCGAGGGGGGTCGACGATAAAATAAAAGATTTTATTTAGTCTCCAGAAAAAGGGGGGAATG
AAAGACCCCACCTGTAGGTTTGGCAAGCTAGCTTAAGTAACGCCATTTTGCAAGGCATGGAAAAATACAT
AACTGAGAATAGAGAAGTTCAGATCAAGGTCAGGAACAGATGGAACAGCTGAATATGGGCCAAACAGGAT
ATCTGTGGTAAGCAGTTCCTGCCCCGGCTCAGGGCCAAGAACAGATGGAACAGCTGAATATGGGCCAAAC
AGGATATCTGTGGTAAGCAGTTCCTGCCCCGGCTCAGGGCCAAGAACAGATGGTCCCCAGATGCGGTCCA
GCCCTCAGCAGTTTCTAGAGAACCATCAGATGTTTCCAGGGTGCCCCAAGGACCTGAAATGACCCTGTGC
CTTATTTGAACTAACCAATCAGTTCGCTTCTCGCTTCTGTTCGCGCGCTTCTGCTCCCCGAGCTCAATAA
AAGAGCCCACAACCCCTCACTCGGGGCGCCAGTCCTCCGATTGACTGAGTCGCCCGGGTACCCGTGTATC
CAATAAACCCTCTTGCAGTTGCATCCGACTTGTGGTCTCGCTGTTCCTTGGGAGGGTCTCCTCTGAGTGA
TTGACTACCCGTCAGCGGGGGTCTTTCACATGCAGCATGTATCAAAATTAGCATCGCAGGATGCTGCTGG
CTACCCTGTGGAACACCTACATCTGTATTAACGAAGCGCTGGCATTGACCCTGAGTGATTTTTCTCTGGT
CCCGCCGCATCCATACCGCCAGTTGTTTACCCTCACAACGTTCCAGTAACCGGGCATGTTCATCATCAGT
AACCCGTATCGTGAGCATCCTCTCTCGTTTCATCGGTATCATTACCCCCATGAACAGAAATCCCCCTTAC
ACGGAGGCATCAGTGACCAAACAGGAAAAAACCGCCCTTAACATGGCCCGCTTTATCAGAAGCCAGACAT
TAACGCTTCTGGAGAAACTCAACGAGCTGGACGCGGATGAACAGGCAGACATCTGTGAATCGCTTCACGA
CCACGCTGATGAGCTTTACCGCAGCTGCCTCGCGCGTTTCGGTGATGACGGTGAAAACCTCTGACACATG
CAGCTCCCGGAGACGGTCACAGCTTGTCTGTAAGCGGATGCCGGGAGCAGACAAGCCCGTCAGGGCGCGT
CAGCGGGTGTTGGCGGGTGTCGGGGCGCAGCCATGACCCAGTCACGTAGCGATAGCGGAGTGTATACTGG
CTTAACTATGCGGCATCAGAGCAGATTGTACTGAGAGTGCACCATATGCGGTGTGAAATACCGCACAGAT
GCGTAAGGAGAAAATACCGCATCAGGCGCTCTTCCGCTTCCTCGCTCACTGACTCGCTGCGCTCGGTCGT
TCGGCTGCGGCGAGCGGTATCAGCTCACTCAAAGGCGGTAATACGGTTATCCACAGAATCAGGGGATAAC
GCAGGAAAGAACATGTGAGCAAAAGGCCAGCAAAAGGCCAGGAACCGTAAAAAGGCCGCGTTGCTGGCGT
TTTTCCATAGGCTCCGCCCCCCTGACGAGCATCACAAAAATCGACGCTCAAGTCAGAGGTGGCGAAACCC
GACAGGACTATAAAGATACCAGGCGTTTCCCCCTGGAAGCTCCCTCGTGCGCTCTCCTGTTCCGACCCTG
CCGCTTACCGGATACCTGTCCGCCTTTCTCCCTTCGGGAAGCGTGGCGCTTTCTCATAGCTCACGCTGTA
GGTATCTCAGTTCGGTGTAGGTCGTTCGCTCCAAGCTGGGCTGTGTGCACGAACCCCCCGTTCAGCCCGA
CCGCTGCGCCTTATCCGGTAACTATCGTCTTGAGTCCAACCCGGTAAGACACGACTTATCGCCACTGGCA
GCAGCCACTGGTAACAGGATTAGCAGAGCGAGGTATGTAGGCGGTGCTACAGAGTTCTTGAAGTGGTGGC
CTAACTACGGCTACACTAGAAGGACAGTATTTGGTATCTGCGCTCTGCTGAAGCCAGTTACCTTCGGAAA
AAGAGTTGGTAGCTCTTGATCCGGCAAACAAACCACCGCTGGTAGCGGTGGTTTTTTTGTTTGCAAGCAG
CAGATTACGCGCAGAAAAAAAGGATCTCAAGAAGATCCTTTGATCTTTTCTACGGGGTCTGACGCTCAGT
GGAACGAAAACTCACGTTAAGGGATTTTGGTCATGAGATTATCAAAAAGGATCTTCACCTAGATCCTTTT
GCGGCCGAATTAGATCCAGACATGATAAGATACATTGATGAGTTTGGACAAACCACAACTAGAATGCAGT
GAAAAAAATGCTTTATTTGTGAAATTTGTGATGCTATTGCTTTATTTGTAACCATTATAAGCTGCAATAA
ACAAGTTAACAACAACAATTGCATTCATTTTATGTTTCAGGTTCAGGGGGAGGTGTGGGAGGTTTTTTAA
AGCAAGTAAAACCTCTACAAATGTGGTATGGCTGATTATGATCCTCTAGAGTCGGTGGGCCTCGGGGGCG
GGTGCGGGGTCGGCGGGGCCGCCCCGGGTGGCTTCGGTCGGAGCCATGGGGTCGTGCGCTCCTTTCGGTC
GGGCGCTGCGGGTCGTGGGGCGGGCGTCAGGCACCGGGCTTGCGGGTCATGCACCAGGTGCGCGGTCCTT
CGGGCACCTCGACGTCGGCGGTGACGGTGAAGCCGAGCCGCTCGTAGAAGGGGAGGTTGCGGGGCGCGGA
GGTCTCCAGGAAGGCGGGCACCCCGGCGCGCTCGGCCGCCTCCACTCCGGGGAGCACGACGGCGCTGCCC
AGACCCTTGCCCTGGTGGTCGGGCGAGACGCCGACGGTGGCCAGGAACCACGCGGGCTCCTTGGGCCGGT
GCGGCGCCAGGAGGCCTTCCATCTGTTGCTGCGCGGCCAGCCGGGAACCGCTCAACTCGGCCATGCGCGG
GCCGATCTCGGCGAACACCGCCCCCGCTTCGACGCTCTCCGGCGTGGTCCAGACCGCCACCGCGGCGCCG
TCGTCCGCGACCCACACCTTGCCGATGTCGAGCCCGACGCGCGTGAGGAAGAGTTCTTGCAGCTCGGTGA
CCCGCTCGATGTGGCGGTCCGGGTCGACGGTGTGGCGCGTGGCGGGGTAGTCGGCGAACGCGGCGGCGAG
GGTGCGTACGGCCCGGGGGACGTCGTCGCGGGTGGCGAGGCGCACCGTGGGCTTGTACTCGGTCATGGAA
GGTCGTCTCCTTGTGAGGGGTCAGGGGCGTGGGTCAGGGGATGGTGGCGGCACCGGTCGTGGCGGCCGAC
CTGCAGGTCGAAAGGCCCGGAGATGAGGAAGAGGAGAACAGCGCGGCAGACGTGCGCTTTTGAAGCGTGC
AGAATGCCGGGCCTCCGGAGGACCTTCGGGCGCCCGCCCCGCCCCTGAGCCCGCCCCTGAGCCCGCCCCC
GGACCCACCCCTTCCCAGCCTCTGAGCCCAGAAAGCGAAGGAGCAAAGCTGCTATTGGCCGCTGCCCCAA
AGGCCTACCCGCTTCCATTGCTCAGCGGTGCTGTCCATCTGCACGAGACTAGTGAGACGTGCTACTTCCA
TTTGTCACGTCCTGCACGACGCGAGCTGCGGGGCGGGGGGGAACTTCCTGACTAGGGGAGGAGTAGAAGG
TGGCGCGAAGGGGCCACCAAAGAACGGAGCCGGTTGGCGCCTACCGGTGGATGTGGAATGTGTGCGAGGC
CAGAGGCCACTTGTGTAGCGCCAAGTGCCCAGCGGGGCTGCTAAAGCGCATGCTCCAGACTGCCTTGGGA
AAAGCGCCTCCCCTACCCGGTAGAATTAATTCTCATGTTTGACAGCTTATCATCGATAAGCTGATCCTCA
CAGGCCGCACCCAGCTTTTCTTCCGTTGCCCCAGTAGCATCTCTGTCTGGTGACCTTGAAGAGGAAGAGG
AGGGGTCCCGAGAATCCCCATCCCTACCGTCCAGCAAAAAGGGGGACGAGGAATTTGAGGCCTGGCTTGA
GGCTCAGGACGCAAATCTTGAGGATGTTCAGCGGGAGTTTTCCGGGCTGCGAGTAATTGGTGATGAGGAC
GAGGATGGTTCGGAGGATGGGGAATTTTCAGACCTGGATCTGTCTGACAGCGACCATGAAGGGGATGAGG
GTGGGGGGGCTGTTGGAGGGGGCAGGAGTCTGCACTCCCTGTATTCACTGAGCGTCGTCTAATAAAGATG
TCTATTGATCTCTTTTAGTGTGAATCATGTCTGACGAGGGGCCAGGTACAGGACCTGGAAATGGCCTAGG
AGAGAAGGGAGACACATCTGGACCAGAAGGCTCCGGCGGCAGTGGACCTCAAAGAAGAGGGGGTGATAAC
CATGGACGAGGACGGGGAAGAGGACGAGGACGAGGAGGCGGAAGACCAGGAGCCCCGGGCGGCTCAGGAT
CAGGGCCAAGACATAGAGATGGTGTCCGGAGACCCCAAAAACGTCCAAGTTGCATTGGCTGCAAAGGGAC
CCACGGTGGAACAGGAGCAGGAGCAGGAGCGGGAGGGGCAGGAGCAGGAGGGGCAGGAGCAGGAGGAGGG
GCAGGAGCAGGAGGAGGGGCAGGAGGGGCAGGAGGGGCAGGAGCAGGAGGAGGGGGAGGAGGGGCAGGAG
CAGGAGGAGGGGGAGGAGGGGCAGGAGGAGGAGGAGGGGGAGGAGGAGGAGGAGGGGGAGGAGGGGCAGG
AGGAGGAGGAGGGGGAGGAGGGGGAGGAGGAGGAGGGTGAGGTGCAGGATTAAGAGATACGGGCCCAGGG
GGGAGCCCTGCATGTTGGTTGGCGACTGCTGTATGTGGAAGTTGTGGGCAGCCACAGCGCGCATCAATCA
CGATGACACACTCTATCATATGGTGTTTTCTTGATATGTCTGACGCACTCACGGCATCGATATGGTTCAT
AGTCGTGGGCCGCGTCAGGTTTGAGCAGGAGGAGGGGCAGGAGCAGGAGGGGCAGGAGGGGCAGGAGCAG
GAGGGGCAGGAGGGGCAGGAGCAGGAGGAGGGGCAGGAGCAGGAGGGGCAGGAGCAGGAGGTGGAGGCCG
GGGTCGAGGAGGCAGTGGAGGCCGGGGTCGAGGAGGTAGTGGAGGCCGGGGTCGAGGAGGTAGTGGAGGC
CGCCGGGGTAGAGGACGTGAAAGAGCCAGGGGGGGAAGTCGTGAAAGAGCCAGGGGGAGAGGTCGTGGAC
GTGGAGAAAAGAGGCCCAGGAGTCCCAGTAGTCAGTCATCATCATCCGGGTCTCCACCGCGCAGGCCCCC
TCCAGGTAGAAGGCCATTTTTCCACCCTGTAGGGGAAGCCGATTATTTTGAATACCACCAAGAAGGTGGC
CCAGATGGTGAGCCTGACGTGCCCCCGGGAGCGATAGAGCAGGGCCCCGCAGATGACCCAGGAGAAGGCC
CAAGCACTGGACCCCGGGGTCAGGGTGATGGAGGCAGGCGCAAAAAAGGAGGGTGGTTTGGAAAGCATCG
TGGTCAAGGAGGTTCCAACCCGAAATTTGAGAACATTGCAGAAGGTTTAAGAGCTCTCCTGGCTAGGAGT
CACGTAGAAAGGACTACCGACGAAGGAACTTGGGTCGCCGGTGTGTTCGTATATGGAGGTAGTAAGACCT
CCCTTTACAACCTAAGGCGAGGAACTGCCCTTGCTATTCCACAATGTCGTCTTACACCATTGAGTCGTCT
CCCCTTTGGAATGGCCCCTGGACCCGGCCCACAACCTGGCCCGCTAAGGGAGTCCATTGTCTGTTATTTC
ATGGTCTTTTTACAAACTCATATATTTGCTGAGGTTTTGAAGGATGCGATTAAGGACCTTGTTATGACAA
AGCCCGCTCCTACCTGCAATATCAGGGTGACTGTGTGCAGCTTTGACGATGGAGTAGATTTGCCTCCCTG
GTTTCCACCTATGGTGGAAGGGGCTGCCGCGGAGGGTGATGACGGAGATGACGGAGATGAAGGAGGTGAT
GGAGATGAGGGTGAGGAAGGGCAGGAGTGATGTAACTTGTTAGGAGACGCCCTCAATCGTATTAAAAGCC
GTGTATTCCCCCGCACTAAAGAATAAATCCCCAGTAGACATCATGCGTGCTGTTGGTGTATTTCTGGCCA
TCTGTCTTGTCACCATTTTCGTCCTCCCAACATGGGGCAATTGGGCATACCCATGTTGTCACGTCACTCA
GCTCCGCGCTCAACACCTTCTCGCGTTGGAAAACATTAGCGACATTTACCTGGTGAGCAATCAGACATGC
GACGGCTTTAGCCTGGCCTCCTTAAATTCACCTAAGAATGGGAGCAACCAGCAGGAAAAGGACAAGCAGC
GAAAATTCACGCCCCCTTGGGAGGTGGCGGCATATGCAAAGGATAGCACTCCCACTCTACTACTGGGTAT
CATATGCTGACTGTATATGCATGAGGATAGCATATGCTACCCGGATACAGATTAGGATAGCATATACTAC
CCAGATATAGATTAGGATAGCATATGCTACCCAGATATAGATTAGGATAGCCTATGCTACCCAGATATAA
ATTAGGATAGCATATACTACCCAGATATAGATTAGGATAGCATATGCTACCCAGATATAGATTAGGATAG
CCTATGCTACCCAGATATAGATTAGGATAGCATATGCTATCCAGATATTTGGGTAGTATATGCTACCCAT
GGCAACATTAGCCCACCGTGCTCTCAGCGACCTCGTGAATATGAGGACCAACAACCCTGTGCTTGGCGCT
CAGGCGCAAGTGTGTGTAATTTGTCCTCCAGATCGCAGCAATCGCGCCCCTATCTTGGCCCGCCCACCTA
CTTATGCAGGTATTCCCCGGGGTGCCATTAGTGGTTTTGTGGGCAAGTGGTTTGACCGCAGTGGTTAGCG
GGGTTACAATCAGCCAAGTTATTACACCCTTATTTTACAGTCCAAAACCGCAGGGCGGCGTGTGGGGGCT
GACGCGTGCCCCCACTCCACAATTTCAAAAAAAAGAGTGGCCACTTGTCTTTGTTTATGGGCCCCATTGG
CGTGGAGCCCCGTTTAATTTTCGGGGGTGTTAGAGACAACCAGTGGAGTCCGCTGCTGTCGGCGTCCACT
CTCTTTCCCCTTGTTACAAATAGAGTGTAACAACATGGTTCACCTGTCTTGGTCCCTGCCTGGGACACAT
CTTAATAACCCCAGTATCATATTGCACTAGGATTATGTGTTGCCCATAGCCATAAATTCGTGTGAGATGG
ACATCCAGTCTTTACGGCTTGTCCCCACCCCATGGATTTCTATTGTTAAAGATATTCAGAATGTTTCATT
CCTACACTAGTATTTATTGCCCAAGGGGTTTGTGAGGGTTATATTGGTGTCATAGCACAATGCCACCACT
GAACCCCCCGTCCAAATTTTATTCTGGGGGCGTCACCTGAAACCTTGTTTTCGAGCACCTCACATACACC
TTACTGTTCACAACTCAGCAGTTATTCTATTAGCTAAACGAAGGAGAATGAAGAAGCAGGCGAAGATTCA
GGAGAGTTCACTGCCCGCTCCTTGATCTTCAGCCACTGCCCTTGTGACTAAAATGGTTCACTACCCTCGT
GGAATCCTGACCCCATGTAAATAAAACCGTGACAGCTCATGGGGTGGGAGATATCGCTGTTCCTTAGGAC
CCTTTTACTAACCCTAATTCGATAGCATATGCTTCCCGTTGGGTAACATATGCTATTGAATTAGGGTTAG
TCTGGATAGTATATACTACTACCCGGGAAGCATATGCTACCCGTTTAGGGTTAACAAGGGGGCCTTATAA
ACACTATTGCTAATGCCCTCTTGAGGGTCCGCTTATCGGTAGCTACACAGGCCCCTCTGATTGACGTTGG
TGTAGCCTCCCGTAGTCTTCCTGGGCCCCTGGGAGGTACATGTCCCCCAGCATTGGTGTAAGAGCTTCAG
CCAAGAGTTACACATAAAGGCAATGTTGTGTTGCAGTCCACAGACTGCAAAGTCTGCTCCAGGATGAAAG
CCACTCAGTGTTGGCAAATGTGCACATCCATTTATAAGGATGTCAACTACAGTCAGAGAACCCCTTTGTG
TTTGGTCCCCCCCCGTGTCACATGTGGAACAGGGCCCAGTTGGCAAGTTGTACCAACCAACTGAAGGGAT
TACATGCACTGCCCCGCGAAGAAGGGGCAGAGATGTCGTAGTCAGGTTTAGTTCGTCCGGGGCGGGGATC
TGGCCGCAAATCAATCTAAAGTATATATGAGTAAACTTGGTCTGACAGTTACCAATGCTTAATCAGTGAG
GCACCTATCTCAGCGATCTGTCTATTTCGTTCATCCATAGTTGCCTGACTCCCCGTCGTGTAGATAACTA
CGATACGGGAGGGCTTACCATCTGGCCCCAGTGCTGCAATGATACCGCGAGACCCACGCTCACCGGCTCC
AGATTTATCAGCAATAAACCAGCCAGCCGGAAGGGCCGAGCGCAGAAGTGGTCCTGCAACTTTATCCGCC
TCCATCCAGTCTATTAATTGTTGCCGGGAAGCTAGAGTAAGTAGTTCGCCAGTTAATAGTTTGCGCAACG
TTGTTGCCATTGCTACAGGCATCGTGGTGTCACGCTCGTCGTTTGGTATGGCTTCATTCAGCTCCGGTTC
CCAACGATCAAGGCGAGTTACATGATCCCCCATGTTGTGCAAAAAAGCGGTTAGCTCCTTCGGTCCTCCG
ATCGTTGTCAGAAGTAAGTTGGCCGCAGTGTTATCACTCATGGTTATGGCAGCACTGCATAATTCTCTTA
CTGTCATGCCATCCGTAAGATGCTTTTCTGTGACTGGTGAGTACTCAACCAAGTCATTCTGAGAATAGTG
TATGCGGCGACCGAGTTGCTCTTGCCCGGCGTCAATACGGGATAATACCGCGCCACATAGCAGAACTTTA
AAAGTGCTCATCATTGGAAAACGTTCTTCGGGGCGAAAACTCTCAAGGATCTTACCGCTGTTGAGATCCA
GTTCGATGTAACCCACTCGTGCACCCAACTGATCTTCAGCATCTTTTACTTTCACCAGCGTTTCTGGGTG
AGCAAAAACAGGAAGGCAAAATGCCGCAAAAAAGGGAATAAGGGCGACACGGAAATGTTGAATACTCATA
CTCTTCCTTTTTCAATATTATTGAAGCATTTATCAGGGTTATTGTCTCATGAGCGGATACATATTTGAAT
GTATTTAGAAAAATAAACAAATAGGGGTTCCGCGCACATTTCCCCGAAAAGTGCCACCAGCTTTGCTCTT
AGGAGTTTCCTAATACATCCCAAACTCAAATATATAAAGCATTTGACTTGTTCTATGCCCTAGGGGGCGG
GGGGAAGCTAAGCCAGCTTTTTTTAACATTTAAAATGTTAATTCCATTTTAAATGCACAGATGTTTTTAT
TTCATAAGGGTTTCAATGTGCATGAATGCTGCAATATTCCTGTTACCAAAGCTAGTATAAATAAAAATAG
ATAAACGTGGAAATTACTTAGAGTTTCTGTCATTAACGTTTCCTTCCTCAGTTGACAACATAAATGCGCT
GCTGAGAAGCCAGTTTGCATCTGTCAGGATCAATTTCCCATTATGCCAGTCATATTAATTACTAGTCAAT
TAGTTGATTTTTATTTTTGACATATACATGTGAAAGACCCCACCTGTAGGTTTGGCAAGCTAGCTTAAGT
AACGCCATTTTGCAAGGCATGGAAAAATACATAACTGAGAATAGAAAAGTTCAGATCAAGGTCAGGAACA
GATGGAACAG
