>Addgene plasmid #61727 | mCherry-Parkin-IRES-zeo | addgene partial sequence | sequence record 109855 | mCherry-F 5'-ccccgtaatgcagaagaaga-3'
CCGAGGACGGCGCCCTGAAGGGCGAGATCAAGCAGAGGCTGAAGCTGAAGGACGGCGGCCACTACGACGC
TGAGGTCAAGACCACCTACAAGGCCAAGAAGCCCGTGCAGCTGCCCGGCGCCTACAACGTCAACATCAAG
TTGGACATCACCTCCCACAACGAGGACTACACCATCGTGGAACAGTACGAACGCGCCGAGGGCCGCCACT
CCACCGGCGGCATGGACGAGCTGTACAAGTCCGGACTCAGATCTCGAGCTCAAGCTTTGATAGTGTTTGT
CAGGTTCAACTCCAGCCATGGTTTCCCAGTGGAGGTCGATTCTGACACCAGCATCTTCCAGCTCAAGGAG
GTGGTTGCTAAGCGACAGGGGGTTCCGGCTGACCAGTTGCGTGTGATTTTCGCAGGGAAGGAGCTGAGGA
ATGACTGGACTGTGCAGAATTGTGACCTGGATCAGCAGAGCATTGTTCACATTGTGCAGAGACCGTGGAG
AAAAGGTCAAGAAATGAATGCAACTGGAGGCGACGACCCCAGAAACGCGGCGGGAGGCTGTGAGCGGGAG
CCCCAGAGCTTGACTCGGGTGGACCTCAGCAGCTCAGTCCTCCCAGGAGACTCTGTGGGGCTGGCTGTCA
TTCTGCACACTGACAGCAGGAAGGACTCACCACCAGCTGGAAGTCCAGCAGGTAGATCAATCTACAACAG
CTTTTATGTGTATTGCAAAGGCCCCTGTCAAAGAGTGCAGCCGGGAAAACTCAGGGTACAGTGCAGCACC
TGCAGGCAGGCAACGCTCACCTT
