>Addgene plasmid #61727 | mCherry-Parkin-IRES-zeo | addgene partial sequence | sequence record 109856 | LZRS-F 5'-TGGATACACGCCGCCCACGTG-3'
CTGCCGGTATCTAAGTAAGTAGGATCCATGGTGAGCAAGGGCGAGGAGGATAACATGGCCATCATCAAGG
AGTTCATGCGCTTCAAGGTGCACATGGAGGGCTCCGTGAACGGCCACGAGTTCGAGATCGAGGGCGAGGG
CGAGGGCCGCCCCTACGAGGGCACCCAGACCGCCAAGCTGAAGGTGACCAAGGGTGGCCCCCTGCCCTTC
GCCTGGGACATCCTGTCCCCTCAGTTCATGTACGGCTCCAAGGCCTACGTGAAGCACCCCGCCGACATCC
CCGACTACTTGAAGCTGTCCTTCCCCGAGGGCTTCAAGTGGGAGCGCGTGATGAACTTCGAGGACGGCGG
CGTGGTGACCGTGACCCAGGACTCCTCCCTGCAGGACGGCGAGTTCATCTACAAGGTGAAGCTGCGCGGC
ACCAACTTCCCCTCCGACGGCCCCGTAATGCAGAAGAAGACCATGGGCTGGGAGGCCTCCTCCGAGCGGA
TGTACCCCGAGGACGGCGCCCTGAAGGGCGAGATCAAGCAGAGGCTGAAGCTGAAGGACGGCGGCCACTA
CGACGCTGAGGTCAAGACCACCTACAAGGCCAAGAAGCCCGTGCAGCTGCCCGGCGCCTACAACGTCAAC
ATCAAGTTGGACATCACCTCCCACAACGAGGACTACACCATCGTGGAACAGTACGAACGCGCCGAGGGCC
GCCACTCCACCGGCGGCATGGACGAGCTGTACAAGTCCGGACTCAGATCTCGAGCTCAAGCTTTGATAGT
GTTTGTCAGGTTCAACTCCAGCCATGGT
